Addgene plasmid #207861: v3em-Cterm-PE6c-dualU6-Rosa26-twinPE-attB
Purpose: AAV genome encoding C-terminal PE6c and U6 expression cassettes for Rosa26 twinPE pegRNA pairs
Depositing lab: David Liu. Depositing organization: Broad Institute. Publication: Phage-assisted evolution and protein engineering yield compact, efficient prime editors. Doman JL, Pandey S, Neugebauer ME, An M, Davis JR, Randolph PB, McElroy A, Gao XD, Raguram A, Richter MF, Everette KA, Banskota S, Tian K, Tao YA, Tolar J, Osborn MJ, Liu DR. Cell. 2023 Aug 31;186(18):3983-4002.e26. doi: 10.1016/j.cell.2023.07.039. PubMed 37657419.
Backbone
  Vector backbone: p601 modified
  Vector type: AAV
Growth in bacteria
  Bacterial resistance: Ampicillin, 100 μg/mL
  Growth temperature: 37°C
  Growth strain: NEB Stable
  Copy number: Unknown
Gene/Insert
  Gene/Insert name: NpuC-Cterm-PE6c-dualU6-Rosa26-twinPE-attB
  Species: Cas9 is from S. pyogenes; Tf1 RT is from the Tf1 retrotransposon
  Insert size (bp): 2775
  Mutation: See Manuscript
  Promoter: Cbh
  Cloning method: Gibson Cloning
  Sequencing primers: 5′ AGCGAGTCAGTGAGCGAG; 3′ GTTTTCCCAGTCACGAC
Terms and licenses: Academic/Nonprofit Terms; Industry Terms: Not Available to Industry
How to cite: v3em-Cterm-PE6c-dualU6-Rosa26-twinPE-attB was a gift from David Liu (Addgene plasmid # 207861 ; http://n2t.net/addgene:207861 ; RRID:Addgene_207861)
