[The description below was written by a language model from this plasmid's Addgene catalogue record and pLannotate feature annotations shown in this document.]
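Description:
v3em-Cterm-PE6c-dualU6-Rosa26-twinPE-attB is an AAV transfer plasmid (modified p601 backbone, 7,809 nt in the sequenced record) that carries one half of a split prime editor together with the guide RNAs needed for twin prime editing at the mouse Rosa26 locus. It is propagated in E. coli through a high-copy ColE1/pUC origin with ampicillin selection (AmpR). The backbone also retains an f1 origin and remnants of the lac region (lacI and lacZα fragments, lac promoter/operator), which play no role in the payload. Two AAV2 inverted terminal repeats flank the cargo and define the genome that is replicated and packaged into AAV particles.

Between the ITRs, the Cbh promoter (annotated as a CMV enhancer, chicken β-actin promoter and hybrid CBA/MVM intron) drives an open reading frame comprising the NpuC split-intein half, the C-terminal portion of S. pyogenes Cas9, and an evolved reverse transcriptase derived from the Tf1 retrotransposon. The annotation tool labels this RT as a fragment of the related S. pombe Tf2 element. The cassette ends in an SV40 polyadenylation signal. Specific PE6c mutations are not listed in the record, which defers to the publication. When co-delivered with a companion AAV encoding the N-terminal half, which is implied by the design but not part of this record, the intein halves trans-splice to reconstitute full-length PE6c, working around the AAV packaging limit.

On the opposite strand, two Pol III cassettes, one using a mouse U6 and one a human U6 promoter, each express an RNA with the SpCas9 guide scaffold. Together these form the Rosa26 twinPE pegRNA pair, whose name indicates installation of an attB recombinase site. The construct is intended for AAV production and delivery of compact prime editors.
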