Features (pLannotate 1.2.2; 21 found; start..end, strand, type, name):
      1..589     +  rep_origin     ori: high-copy-number ColE1/pMB1/pBR322/pUC origin of replication
    772..864     +  CDS            lacI (fragment): lac repressor; lacI; The lac repressor binds to the lac operator to inhibit transcription in E. coli. This inhibition can be relieved by adding lactose or isopropyl-β-D-thiogalactopyranoside (IPTG).
    877..898     +  protein_bind   CAP binding site: CAP binding activates transcription in the presence of cAMP. E. coli catabolite activator protein
    913..943     +  promoter       lac promoter: promoter for the E. coli lac operon
    951..967     +  protein_bind   lac operator: The lac repressor binds to the lac operator to inhibit transcription in E. coli. This inhibition can be relieved by adding lactose or isopropyl-β-D-thiogalactopyranoside (IPTG). lac repressor encoded by lacI
   1017..1147    -  repeat_region  AAV2 ITR (fragment): inverted terminal repeat of adeno-associated virus serotype 2 inverted
   1170..1455    +  enhancer       CMV enhancer: human cytomegalovirus immediate early enhancer; contains an 18-bp deletion relative to the standard CMV enhancer
   1457..1734    +  promoter       chicken β-actin promoter: No description available
   1735..1962    +  intron         hybrid intron: hybrid between chicken β-actin (CBA) and minute virus of mice (MMV) introns (Gray et al., 2011)
   2151..3169    +  CDS            Cas9(C) (fragment): C-terminal portion of Streptococcus pyogenes Cas9 (Zetsche et al., 2015)
   3276..4688    +  CDS            Tf2-3 (fragment): TF23_SCHPO - Also known as Tf2-1. Experimental evidence at protein level: Swiss-Prot protein existence level 1. From Schizosaccharomyces pombe (strain 972 / ATCC 24843) (Fission yeast).
   4761..4827    -  polyA_signal   SV40 poly(A) signal (fragment): SV40 polyadenylation signal
   5000..5075    -  misc_RNA       gRNA scaffold: guide RNA scaffold for the Streptococcus pyogenes CRISPR/Cas9 system
   5098..5411    -  promoter       U6 promoter: RNA polymerase III promoter for mouse U6 snRNA (Das et al., 1988)
   5518..5593    -  misc_RNA       gRNA scaffold: guide RNA scaffold for the Streptococcus pyogenes CRISPR/Cas9 system
   5623..5863    -  promoter       U6 promoter: RNA polymerase III promoter for human U6 snRNA
   5887..6017    +  repeat_region  AAV2 ITR (fragment): inverted terminal repeat of adeno-associated virus serotype 2 inverted
   6031..6188    +  CDS            lacZα (fragment): LacZα fragment of β-galactosidase; lacZ fragment
   6193..6621    +  rep_origin     f1 ori (sequence partly withheld): f1 bacteriophage origin of replication; arrow indicates direction of (+) strand synthesis
   6674..6778    +  promoter       AmpR promoter: bla
   6779..7639    +  CDS            AmpR: β-lactamase; bla; confers resistance to ampicillin, carbenicillin, and related antibiotics
>Addgene plasmid #207861 | v3em-Cterm-PE6c-dualU6-Rosa26-twinPE-attB | addgene full sequence | sequence record 408179 | Addgene NGS Result
TTGAGATCCTTTTTTTCTGCGCGTAATCTGCTGCTTGCAAACAAAAAAACCACCGCTACCAGCGGTGGTT
TGTTTGCCGGATCAAGAGCTACCAACTCTTTTTCCGAAGGTAACTGGCTTCAGCAGAGCGCAGATACCAA
ATACTGTTCTTCTAGTGTAGCCGTAGTTAGGCCACCACTTCAAGAACTCTGTAGCACCGCCTACATACCT
CGCTCTGCTAATCCTGTTACCAGTGGCTGCTGCCAGTGGCGATAAGTCGTGTCTTACCGGGTTGGACTCA
AGACGATAGTTACCGGATAAGGCGCAGCGGTCGGGCTGAACGGGGGGTTCGTGCACACAGCCCAGCTTGG
AGCGAACGACCTACACCGAACTGAGATACCTACAGCGTGAGCTATGAGAAAGCGCCACGCTTCCCGAAGG
GAGAAAGGCGGACAGGTATCCGGTAAGCGGCAGGGTCGGAACAGGAGAGCGCACGAGGGAGCTTCCAGGG
GGAAACGCCTGGTATCTTTATAGTCCTGTCGGGTTTCGCCACCTCTGACTTGAGCGTCGATTTTTGTGAT
GCTCGTCAGGGGGGCGGAGCCTATGGAAAAACGCCAGCAACGCGGCCTTTTTACGGTTCCTGGCCTTTTG
CTGGCCTTTTGCTCACATGTTCTTTCCTGCGTTATCCCCTGATTCTGTGGATAACCGTATTACCGCCTTT
GAGTGAGCTGATACCGCTCGCCGCAGCCGAACGACCGAGCGCAGCGAGTCAGTGAGCGAGGAAGCGGAAG
AGCGCCCAATACGCAAACCGCCTCTCCCCGCGCGTTGGCCGATTCATTAATGCAGCTGGCACGACAGGTT
TCCCGACTGGAAAGCGGGCAGTGAGCGCAACGCAATTAATGTGAGTTAGCTCACTCATTAGGCACCCCAG
GCTTTACACTTTATGCTTCCGGCTCGTATGTTGTGTGGAATTGTGAGCGGATAACAATTTCACACAGGAA
ACAGCTATGACCATGATTACGCCAGATTTAATTAAGGCTGCGCGCTCGCTCGCTCACTGAGGCCGCCCGG
GCAAAGCCCGGGCGTCGGGCGACCTTTGGTCGCCCGGCCTCAGTGAGCGAGCGAGCGCGCAGAGAGGGAG
TGGCCAACTCCATCACTAGGGGTTCCTGCGGCCTCTAGATCAGGGTACCCGTTACATAACTTACGGTAAA
TGGCCCGCCTGGCTGACCGCCCAACGACCCCCGCCCATTGACGTCAATAGTAACGCCAATAGGGACTTTC
CATTGACGTCAATGGGTGGAGTATTTACGGTAAACTGCCCACTTGGCAGTACATCAAGTGTATCATATGC
CAAGTACGCCCCCTATTGACGTCAATGACGGTAAATGGCCCGCCTGGCATTGTGCCCAGTACATGACCTT
ATGGGACTTTCCTACTTGGCAGTACATCTACGTATTAGTCATCGCTATTACCATGGTCGAGGTGAGCCCC
ACGTTCTGCTTCACTCTCCCCATCTCCCCCCCCTCCCCACCCCCAATTTTGTATTTATTTATTTTTTAAT
TATTTTGTGCAGCGATGGGGGCGGGGGGGGGGGGGGGGCGCGCGCCAGGSGGGGSGGGGSGGGGSGAGGG
GCGGGGCGGGGCGAGGCGGAGAGGTGCGGCGGCAGCCAATCAGAGCGGCGCGCTCCGAAAGTTTCCTTTT
ATGGCGAGGCGGCGGCGGCGGCGGCCCTATAAAAAGCGAAGCGCGCGGCGGGCGGGAGTCGCTGCGCGCT
GCCTTCGCCCCGTGCCCCGCTCCGCCGCCGCCTCGCGCCGCCCGCCCCGGCTCTGACTGACCGCGTTACT
CCCACAGGTGAGCGGGCGGGACGGCCCTTCTCCTCCGGGCTGTAATTAGCTGAGCAAGAGGTAAGGGTTT
AAGGGATGGTTGGTTGGTGGGGTATTAATGTTTAATTACCTGGAGCACCTGCCTGAAATCACTTTTTTTC
AGGTTGGACCGGTGCCACCATGAAACGGACAGCCGACGGAAGCGAGTTCGAGTCACCAAAGAAGAAGCGG
AAAGTCATCAAGATTGCTACACGGAAATACCTGGGAAAGCAGAACGTGTACGACATCGGCGTGGAGCGGG
ATCACAACTTCGCCCTGAAGAATGGCTTTATCGCCAGCAATTGTTTCAACGAAATCGGCAAGGCTACCGC
CAAGTACTTCTTCTACAGCAACATCATGAACTTTTTCAAGACCGAGATTACCCTGGCCAACGGCGAGATC
CGGAAGCGGCCTCTGATCGAGACAAACGGCGAAACCGGGGAGATCGTGTGGGATAAGGGCCGGGATTTTG
CCACCGTGCGGAAAGTGCTGAGCATGCCCCAAGTGAATATCGTGAAAAAGACCGAGGTGCAGACAGGCGG
CTTCAGCAAAGAGTCTATCCTGCCCAAGAGGAACAGCGATAAGCTGATCGCCAGAAAGAAGGACTGGGAC
CCTAAGAAGTACGGCGGCTTCGACAGCCCCACCGTGGCCTATTCTGTGCTGGTGGTGGCCAAAGTGGAAA
AGGGCAAGTCCAAGAAACTGAAGAGTGTGAAAGAGCTGCTGGGGATCACCATCATGGAAAGAAGCAGCTT
CGAGAAGAATCCCATCGACTTTCTGGAAGCCAAGGGCTACAAAGAAGTGAAAAAGGACCTGATCATCAAG
CTGCCTAAGTACTCCCTGTTCGAGCTGGAAAACGGCCGGAAGAGAATGCTGGCCTCTGCCGGCGAACTGC
AGAAGGGAAACGAACTGGCCCTGCCCTCCAAATATGTGAACTTCCTGTACCTGGCCAGCCACTATGAGAA
GCTGAAGGGCTCCCCCGAGGATAATGAGCAGAAACAGCTGTTTGTGGAACAGCACAAGCACTACCTGGAC
GAGATCATCGAGCAGATCAGCGAGTTCTCCAAGAGAGTGATCCTGGCCGACGCTAATCTGGACAAAGTGC
TGTCCGCCTACAACAAGCACCGGGATAAGCCCATCAGAGAGCAGGCCGAGAATATCATCCACCTGTTTAC
CCTGACCAATCTGGGAGCCCCTGCCGCCTTCAAGTACTTTGACACCACCATCGACCGGAAGAGGTACACC
AGCACCAAAGAGGTGCTGGACGCCACCCTGATCCACCAGAGCATCACCGGCCTGTACGAGACACGGATCG
ACCTGTCTCAGCTGGGAGGTGACTCCGGCGGAAGCTCTGGTGGCAGCAAGCGGACCGCCGACGGCTCTGA
ATTCGAGAGCCCTAAGAAGAAAAGAAAGGTGAGCGGAGGCTCTAGCGGCGGAAGCATCAGCAGCTCTAAG
CACACCCTGAGCCAGATGAACAAGGTGAGCAACATCGTGAAGGAACCCGAGCTGCCCGACATCTACAAGG
AATTTAAGGACATCACCGCCGACACCAATACCGAGAAGCTGCCTAAGCCTATTAAGGGCCTGGAATTTGA
AGTGGAACTGACACAGGAGAACTACAGACTGCCTATCCGGAACTATCCTCTGACTCCAGTCAAGATGCAG
GCCATGAACGACGAGATCAATCAAGGCCTGAAAGGCGGCATCATCAGAGAGAGCAAGGCCATCAACGCCT
GCCCTGTTATATTCGTGCCCAGAAAGGAAGGCACACTGCGCATGGTGGTCGACTACAGGCCCCTGAACAA
GTACGTGAAGCCCAACGTCTACCCCCTGCCACTGATTGAACAACTGCTGGCCAAGATCCAGGGCAGCACC
ATTTTCACCAAGCTGGACCTGAAAAGCGCCTACCACCAGATCAGAGTGCGAAAGGGAGATGAGCACAAGC
TGGCCTTCCGGTGCCCCAGAGGAGTCTTCGAGTACCTGGTGATGCCTTACGGCATCAAGACAGCCCCTGC
CCACTTTCAGTACTTCATCAACACAATCCTGGGCGAGGCCAAGGAAAGCCACGTGGTGTGCTACATGGAC
GACATCCTGATCCATTCCAAGTCCGAGTCCGAACACGTGAAACATGTGAAGGACGTGCTGCAAAAGCTGA
AGAACGCTAATCTGATCATCAACCAGGCCAAATGCGAGTTTCACCAGAGCCAAGTGAAGTTCCTGGGCTA
CCACATCAGCGAGAAGGGCTTAACCCCATGTCAGGAGAACATCGACAAGGTGCTGCAGTGGAAACAGCCT
AAAAACCAGAAGGAACTGAGACAGTTCCTGGGCCAGGTGAACTACCTGAGAAAATTCATCCCCAAAACCA
GCCAGTTGACCCACCCTCTGAACAAACTCCTGAAAAAGGATGTCAGATGGAAATGGACCCCTACCCAGAC
CCAGGCTATCGAGAATATCAAGCAATGTCTGGTGTCTCCTCCTGTGCTGAGGCACTTCGACTTCAGCAAG
AAGATCCTGCTTGAGACAGACGTTTCTGATGTGGCCGTGGGAGCCGTGCTGAGCCAGAAGCATGATGATG
ATAAGTACTACCCTGTGGGCTATTACAGCGCTAAAATGAGCAAAGCCCAGCTGAATTATTCTGTGTCCGA
CAAGGAGATGCTGGCTATCATCAAAAGCCTGGAGCACTGGCGGCACTACCTGGAATCTACAATCGAGCCC
TTCAAGATCCTGACCGACCACAGAAACCTGATTGGAAGAATCACAAACGAGAGCGAACCAGAGAACAAGC
GGCTGGCCAGATGGCAGCTGTTCCTGCAGGACTTCAACTTCGAGATCAACTACAGACCTGGCTCTTCTGG
CGGCTCAAAAAGAACCGCCGACGGCAGCGAATTCGAGTCTCCCAAGAAGAAGAGGAAAGTCTAAGTCGAC
CTTTATTTGTGAAATTTGTGATGCTATTGCTTTATTTGTAACCATTATAAGCTGCAATAAACAAGTTAAC
AACAACAATTGCATTCATTTTATGTTTCAGGTTCAGGGGGAGATGTGGGAGGTTTTTTAAAGCAAGCTTG
CAAAAAAATTCTAGTTGGTTTAACGCGTAACTAGATAGAACCGCGCTACTGTTCACTCTAAGGCTTGTCG
ACGACGGCGGTCTCCGTCGTCAGGATCATGCACCGACTCGGTGCCACTTTTTCAAGTTGATAACGGACTA
GCCTTATTTTAACTTGCTATTTCTAGCTCTAAAACCTGTTAGAGTGAACAGTAGACAAACAAGGCTTTTC
TCCAAGGGATATTTATAGTCTCAAAACACACAATTACTTTACAGTTAGGGTGAGTTTCCTTTTGTGCTGT
TTTTTAAAATAATAATTTAGTATTTGTATCTCTTATAGAAATCCAAGCCTATCATGTAAAATGTAGCTAG
TATTAAAAAGAACAGATTATCTGTCTTTTATCGCACATTAAGCCTCTATAGTTACTAGGAAATATTATAT
GCAAATTAACCGGGGCAGGGGAGTAGCCGAGCTTCTCCCACAAGTCTGTGCGAGGGGGCCGGCGCGGGCC
TAGAGATGGCGGCGTCGGATCGCGAATTCAAAAAAATTCTAGTTGGTTTAACGCGTAACTAGATAGAACC
GCGAATCTGCTAGTATATCATGATCCTGACGACGGAGACCGCCGTCGTCGACAAGCCGCACCGACTCGGT
GCCACTTTTTCAAGTTGATAACGGACTAGCCTTATTTTAACTTGCTATTTCTAGCTCTAAAACACGGATA
TACTAGCAGATTACGGTGTTTCGTCCTTTCCACAAGATATATAAAGCCAAGAAATCGAAATACTTTCAAG
TTACGGTAAGCATATGATAGTCCATTTTAAAACATAATTTTAAAACTGCAAACTACCCAAGAAATTATTA
CTTTCTACGTCACGTATTTTGTACTAATATCTTTGTGTTTACAGTCAAATTAATTCTAATTATCTCTCTA
ACAGCCTTGTATCGTATATGCAAATATGAAGGAATCATGGGAAATAGGCCCTCTTCCTGCCCGACCTTGC
GGCCGCAGGAACCCCTAGTGATGGAGTTGGCCACTCCCTCTCTGCGCGCTCGCTCGCTCACTGAGGCCGG
GCGACCAAAGGTCGCCCGACGCCCGGGCTTTGCCCGGGCGGCCTCAGTGAGCGAGCGAGCGCGCAGCCTT
AATTAACCTAATTCACTGGCCGTCGTTTTACAACGTCGTGACTGGGAAAACCCTGGCGTTACCCAACTTA
ATCGCCTTGCAGCACATCCCCCTTTCGCCAGCTGGCGTAATAGCGAAGAGGCCCGCACCGATCGCCCTTC
CCAACAGTTGCGCAGCCTGAATGGCGAATGGG
[124 nt withheld, positions 6193-6316]
C
[91 nt withheld, positions 6318-6408]
A
[49 nt withheld, positions 6410-6458]
CCTTTGACGTTGGAGTCCACGTTCTTT
[37 nt withheld, positions 6486-6522]
ACCCTATCTCGGTCTATTCTTTTGATTTATAAGGGATTTTGCCGATTTCGGCCTATTGGTTAAAAAATGA
GCTGATTTAACAAAAATTTAACGCGAATTTTAACAAAATATTAACGCTTACAATTTAGGTGGCACTTTTC
GGGGAAATGTGCGCGGAACCCCTATTTGTTTATTTTTCTAAATACATTCAAATATGTATCCGCTCATGAG
ACAATAACCCTGATAAATGCTTCAATAATATTGAAAAAGGAAGAGTATGAGTATTCAACATTTCCGTGTC
GCCCTTATTCCCTTTTTTGCGGCATTTTGCCTTCCTGTTTTTGCTCACCCAGAAACGCTGGTGAAAGTAA
AAGATGCTGAAGATCAGTTGGGTGCACGAGTGGGTTACATCGAACTGGATCTCAACAGCGGTAAGATCCT
TGAGAGTTTTCGCCCCGAAGAACGTTTTCCAATGATGAGCACTTTTAAAGTTCTGCTATGTGGCGCGGTA
TTATCCCGTATTGACGCCGGGCAAGAGCAACTCGGTCGCCGCATACACTATTCTCAGAATGACTTGGTTG
AGTACTCACCAGTCACAGAAAAGCATCTTACGGATGGCATGACAGTAAGAGAATTATGCAGTGCTGCCAT
AACCATGAGTGATAACACTGCGGCCAACTTACTTCTGACAACGATCGGAGGACCGAAGGAGCTAACCGCT
TTTTTGCACAACATGGGGGATCATGTAACTCGCCTTGATCGTTGGGAACCGGAGCTGAATGAAGCCATAC
CAAACGACGAGCGTGACACCACGATGCCTGTAGCAATGGCAACAACGTTGCGCAAACTATTAACTGGCGA
ACTACTTACTCTAGCTTCCCGGCAACAATTAATAGACTGGATGGAGGCGGATAAAGTTGCAGGACCACTT
CTGCGCTCGGCCCTTCCGGCTGGCTGGTTTATTGCTGATAAATCTGGAGCCGGTGAGCGTGGGTCTCGCG
GTATCATTGCAGCACTGGGGCCAGATGGTAAGCCCTCCCGTATCGTAGTTATCTACACGACGGGGAGTCA
GGCAACTATGGATGAACGAAATAGACAGATCGCTGAGATAGGTGCCTCACTGATTAAGCATTGGTAACTG
TCAGACCAAGTTTACTCATATATACTTTAGATTGATTTAAAACTTCATTTTTAATTTAAAAGGATCTAGG
TGAAGATCCTTTTTGATAATCTCATGACCAAAATCCCTTAACGTGAGTTTTCGTTCCACTGAGCGTCAGA
CCCCGTAGAAAAGATCAAAGGATCTTC
